Addgene plasmid #187286: IL2-mCherry-rGBD in pmCherryN1
Purpose: Express IL2-Rhotekin GTPase-binding domain-mCherry
Depositing lab: Alpha Yap. Depositing organization: University of Queensland, Institute for Molecular Bioscience. Publication: Anillin Promotes Cell Contractility by Cyclic Resetting of RhoA Residence Kinetics. Budnar S, Husain KB, Gomez GA, Naghibosadat M, Varma A, Verma S, Hamilton NA, Morris RG, Yap AS. Dev Cell. 2019 Jun 17;49(6):894-906.e12. doi: 10.1016/j.devcel.2019.04.031. Epub 2019 May 16. PubMed 31105010.
Backbone
  Vector backbone: pmCherry-N1
  Backbone manufacturer: Clontech
  Backbone size w/o insert (bp): 4688
  Vector type: Mammalian Expression
  Selectable markers: Neomycin (select with G418)
Growth in bacteria
  Bacterial resistance: Kanamycin, 50 μg/mL
  Growth temperature: 37°C
  Growth strain: DH5alpha
  Copy number: High Copy
Gene/Insert
  Gene/Insert name: interleukin-2 receptor alpha-subunit, Rhotekin
  Species: H. sapiens (human), M. musculus (mouse)
  Insert size (bp): 1069
  Entrez Gene: IL2 (a.k.a. IL-2, TCGF, lymphokine); Rtkn
  Promoter: CMV
  Tag / fusion protein: mCherry (C terminal on insert)
  Cloning method: Gibson Cloning
  Sequencing primers: 5′ CMV-F; 3′ mCherry-R
Resource information
  A portion of this plasmid was derived from a plasmid made by: Plasmid made by Srikanth Budnar
Terms and licenses: Academic/Nonprofit Terms; Industry Terms: Not Available to Industry
Depositor comments: 5' cloning site: Nhe1 (not destroyed), 3' cloning site: Age1 (destroyed).
How to cite: IL2-mCherry-rGBD in pmCherryN1 was a gift from Alpha Yap (Addgene plasmid # 187286 ; http://n2t.net/addgene:187286 ; RRID:Addgene_187286)
