[The description below was written by a language model from this plasmid's Addgene catalogue record and pLannotate feature annotations shown in this document.]
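Description:
IL2-mCherry-rGBD in pmCherryN1 is a mammalian expression plasmid built on the Clontech pmCherry-N1 backbone and sequenced at about 5.8 kb. It is maintained in E. coli through a high-copy pUC-type origin and selected with kanamycin. The same Tn5 NeoR/KanR cassette serves both hosts: a bacterial bla-type promoter drives it in E. coli, and the SV40 early promoter with an HSV TK polyadenylation signal drives it in mammalian cells, allowing G418 selection. An f1 origin is also present. Short annotated fragments of ble, bGH poly(A) and large T antigen appear to be backbone remnants rather than functional parts.

The payload is a single open reading frame driven by the CMV immediate-early enhancer and promoter and terminated by the SV40 poly(A) signal. In the feature table, the order of the coding segments is human IL2RA (the interleukin-2 receptor alpha subunit), then a fragment of mouse Rhotekin corresponding to its GTPase-binding domain (rGBD), then mCherry at the C-terminus. This matches the catalogue statement of a C-terminal mCherry tag, although the plasmid name lists the parts in a different order. The catalogue also links the Entrez gene for the cytokine IL2, whereas both the insert name and the annotation indicate the receptor alpha chain. The insert was introduced by Gibson assembly between NheI (retained) and AgeI (destroyed).

The Rhotekin GBD is generally used as a binder of active, GTP-loaded RhoA, and IL2RA is a transmembrane protein, so the fusion presumably places a fluorescent RhoA-binding module at the membrane. The record states the purpose only as expression of the fusion. The associated publication concerns RhoA residence kinetics and cell contractility.
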