Features (pLannotate 1.2.2; 16 found; start..end, strand, type, name):
    322..426     -  promoter       AmpR promoter: bla
    453..881     +  rep_origin     f1 ori (sequence partly withheld): f1 bacteriophage origin of replication; arrow indicates direction of (+) strand synthesis
    915..1036    -  polyA_signal   SV40 poly(A) signal: SV40 polyadenylation signal
   1059..1142    -  CDS            large T antigen (fragment): large T antigen from SV40 (simian virus 40)
   1160..1869    -  CDS            mCherry (fragment): monomeric derivative of DsRed fluorescent protein (Shaner et al., 2004) mammalian codon-optimized
   1885..2169    -  CDS            Rtkn (fragment): RTKN_MOUSE - Experimental evidence at protein level: Swiss-Prot protein existence level 1. Mediates Rho signaling to activate NF-kappa-B and may confer increased resistance to apoptosis to cells in gastric tumorigenesis. May play a novel role in the organization of septin structures (By similarity). From Mus musculus (Mouse).
   2179..2964    -  CDS            IL2RA: IL2RA_HUMAN - Experimental evidence at protein level: Swiss-Prot protein existence level 1. Receptor for interleukin-2. The receptor is involved in the regulation of immune tolerance by controlling regulatory T cells (TREGs) activity. TREGs suppress the activation and expansion of autoreactive T-cells. From Homo sapiens (Human).
   2965..2992    -  misc_feature   MCS (fragment): multiple cloning site
   3015..3218    -  promoter       CMV promoter: human cytomegalovirus (CMV) immediate early promoter
   3219..3522    -  enhancer       CMV enhancer: human cytomegalovirus immediate early enhancer
   3697..4285    -  rep_origin     ori: high-copy-number ColE1/pMB1/pBR322/pUC origin of replication
   4507..4523    +  polyA_signal   bGH poly(A) signal (fragment): bovine growth hormone polyadenylation signal
   4614..4661    -  polyA_signal   HSV TK poly(A) signal: herpes simplex virus thymidine kinase polyadenylation signal (Cole and Stacy, 1985)
   4720..4872    -  CDS            ble (fragment): BLE_KLEPN - Experimental evidence at protein level: Swiss-Prot protein existence level 1. Binding protein with a strong affinity to the bleomycin family of antibiotics. Binds to CL990; an antimitotic-antibiotic compound. From Klebsiella pneumoniae.
   4893..5687    -  CDS            NeoR/KanR: aminoglycoside phosphotransferase from Tn5; aph(3')-II (or nptII); confers resistance to neomycin, kanamycin, and G418 (Geneticin®)
   5722..320     -  promoter       SV40 promoter (across the origin): SV40 enhancer and early promoter
>Addgene plasmid #187286 | IL2-mCherry-rGBD in pmCherryN1 | addgene full sequence | sequence record 372097 | Addgene NGS Result
ACTTCTGGAATAGCTCAGAGGCCGAGGCGGCCTCGGCCTCTGCATAAATAAAAAAAATTAGTCAGCCATG
GGGCGGAGAATGGGCGGAACTGGGCGGAGTTAGGGGCGGGATGGGCGGAGTTAGGGGCGGGACTATGGTT
GCTGACTAATTGAGATGCATGCTTTGCATACTTCTGCCTGCTGGGGAGCCTGGGGACTTTCCACACCTGG
TTGCTGACTAATTGAGATGCATGCTTTGCATACTTCTGCCTGCTGGGGAGCCTGGGGACTTTCCACACCC
TAACTGACACACATTCCACAGCTGGTTCTTTCCGCCTCAGGACTCTTCCTTTTTCAATATTATTGAAGCA
TTTATCAGGGTTATTGTCTCATGAGCGGATACATATTTGAATGTATTTAGAAAAATAAACAAATAGGGGT
TCCGCGCACATTTCCCCGAAAAGTGCCACCTG
[124 nt withheld, positions 453-576]
C
[91 nt withheld, positions 578-668]
A
[49 nt withheld, positions 670-718]
CCTTTGACGTTGGAGTCCACGTTCTTT
[37 nt withheld, positions 746-782]
ACCCTATCTCGGTCTATTCTTTTGATTTATAAGGGATTTTGCCGATTTCGGCCTATTGGTTAAAAAATGA
GCTGATTTAACAAAAATTTAACGCGAATTTTAACAAAATATTAACGCTTACAATTTACGCCTTAAGATAC
ATTGATGAGTTTGGACAAACCACAACTAGAATGCAGTGAAAAAAATGCTTTATTTGTGAAATTTGTGATG
CTATTGCTTTATTTGTAACCATTATAAGCTGCAATAAACAAGTTAACAACAACAATTGCATTCATTTTAT
GTTTCAGGTTCAGGGGGAGGTGTGGGAGGTTTTTTAAAGCAAGTAAAACCTCTACAAATGTGGTATGGCT
GATTATGATCTAGAGTCGCGGCCGCTTTACTTGTACAGCTCGTCCATGCCGCCGGTGGAGTGGCGGCCCT
CGGCGCGTTCGTACTGTTCCACGATGGTGTAGTCCTCGTTGTGGGAGGTGATGTCCAACTTGATGTTGAC
GTTGTAGGCGCCGGGCAGCTGCACGGGCTTCTTGGCCTTGTAGGTGGTCTTGACCTCAGCGTCGTAGTGG
CCGCCGTCCTTCAGCTTCAGCCTCTGCTTGATCTCGCCCTTCAGGGCGCCGTCCTCGGGGTACATCCGCT
CGGAGGAGGCCTCCCAGCCCATGGTCTTCTTCTGCATTACGGGGCCGTCGGAGGGGAAGTTGGTGCCGCG
CAGCTTCACCTTGTAGATGAACTCGCCGTCCTGCAGGGAGGAGTCCTGGGTCACGGTCACCACGCCGCCG
TCCTCGAAGTTCATCACGCGCTCCCACTTGAAGCCCTCGGGGAAGGACAGCTTCAAGTAGTCGGGGATGT
CGGCGGGGTGCTTCACGTAGGCCTTGGAGCCGTACATGAACTGAGGGGACAGGATGTCCCAGGCGAAGGG
CAGGGGGCCACCCTTGGTCACCTTCAGCTTGGCGGTCTGGGTGCCCTCGTAGGGGCGGCCCTCGCCCTCG
CCCTCGATCTCGAACTCGTGGCCGTTCACGGAGCCCTCCATGTGCACCTTGAAGCGCATGAACTCCTTGA
TGATGGCCATGTTATCCTCCTCGTCCATGCTCACCATGGTGGCGACCGGTGCGCCTGTCTTCTCCAGCAC
CTGGGCCTCCTTTCGCCGCTGCAGCTCACCCATGTAGCTGAGAATACGGCTGTTGCACACCAGCAGGCTC
TTGGTGGCTTCCAGAGCCTGCTCTCGCTGGGAGCAGGCTGCCAGCAGCTTGCAGGCCCCATCCCTCATCC
GGATCTCATGATCTAGTTTCCTCTGCAGCTCTGTGTCCTCCGGCGACTCGCTGAAGAAACTAAGTCGGAA
GCGGCCGCGTTTGAACTCCATCTCCAGGGCGGAGCCCCTGGCCACTGTGATCCGACTCACCGGTATCTTC
CAGGTGAGCCCACTCAGGAGGAGGACGCTGATCAGCAGGAAAACACAGCCGGCCACTGCTACCTGGTACT
CTGTTGTAAATATGGACGTCTCCATGGTTGCAGCCATTTCTGTCTGTATTTGAAAATCTGTTGTTGTGAC
GAGGCAGGAAGTCTCACTCTCAGGACGGCCTTCGGGGCTTGCCTGAGGCTTCTCTTCACCTGGAAACTGA
CTGGTCTCCATTTCACCTGTGCATATGAGCTGGGGCTGGGTCCACCTTGTCTTCCCGTGGGTCATTTTGC
AGACGCTCTCAGCAGGACCTCTGTGTAGAGCCCTGTATCCCTGGACGCACTGATAATAAACCATCTGCCC
CACCACGAAATGATAAATTCTCTCTGTGGCTTCATTTTCCCATGGTGGAGGTTCCCTGCAGTGACCTGGA
AGGCTCGCTTGGTCCACTGGCTGCATTGGACTTTGCATTTCTGTGGTTTTCCTTTCTTTCTGTTCTTCAG
GTTGAGGTGTCACTTGTTTCGTTGTGTTCCGAGTGGCAGAGCTTGTGCATTGACATTGGTTGTCCCAGGA
CGAGTGGCTAGAGTTTCCTGTACAGAGCATATAGAGTGACCCGCTTTTTATTCTGCGGAAACCTCTCTTG
CATTCACAGTTCAACATGGTTCCTTCCTTGTAGGCCATGGCTTTGAATGTGGCGTGTGGGATCTCTGGCG
GGTCATCGTCACAGAGCTCTGCCTGGCAGCCAGGCACCATGATGAACGTGAGCAGTCCCCACATCAGCAG
GTATGAATCCATCTCGAGATCTGAGTCCGGTAGCGCTAGCGGATCTGACGGTTCACTAAACCAGCTCTGC
TTATATAGACCTCCCACCGTACACGCCTACCGCCCATTTGCGTCAATGGGGCGGAGTTGTTACGACATTT
TGGAAAGTCCCGTTGATTTTGGTGCCAAAACAAACTCCCATTGACGTCAATGGGGTGGAGACTTGGAAAT
CCCCGTGAGTCAAACCGCTATCCACGCCCATTGATGTACTGCCAAAACCGCATCACCATGGTAATAGCGA
TGACTAATACGTAGATGTACTGCCAAGTAGGAAAGTCCCATAAGGTCATGTACTGGGCATAATGCCAGGC
GGGCCATTTACCGTCATTGACGTCAATAGGGGGCGTACTTGGCATATGATACACTTGATGTACTGCCAAG
TGGGCAGTTTACCGTAAATACTCCACCCATTGACGTCAATGGAAAGTCCCTATTGGCGTTACTATGGGAA
CATACGTCATTATTGACGTCAATGGGCGGGGGTCGTTGGGCGGTCAGCCAGGCGGGCCATTTACCGTAAG
TTATGTAACGCGGAACTCCATATATGGGCTATGAACTAATGACCCCGTAATTGATTACTATTAATAACTA
ATGCATGGCGGTAATACGGTTATCCACAGAATCAGGGGATAACGCAGGAAAGAACATGTGAGCAAAAGGC
CAGCAAAAGGCCAGGAACCGTAAAAAGGCCGCGTTGCTGGCGTTTTTCCATAGGCTCCGCCCCCCTGACG
AGCATCACAAAAATCGACGCTCAAGTCAGAGGTGGCGAAACCCGACAGGACTATAAAGATACCAGGCGTT
TCCCCCTGGAAGCTCCCTCGTGCGCTCTCCTGTTCCGACCCTGCCGCTTACCGGATACCTGTCCGCCTTT
CTCCCTTCGGGAAGCGTGGCGCTTTCTCATAGCTCACGCTGTAGGTATCTCAGTTCGGTGTAGGTCGTTC
GCTCCAAGCTGGGCTGTGTGCACGAACCCCCCGTTCAGCCCGACCGCTGCGCCTTATCCGGTAACTATCG
TCTTGAGTCCAACCCGGTAAGACACGACTTATCGCCACTGGCAGCAGCCACTGGTAACAGGATTAGCAGA
GCGAGGTATGTAGGCGGTGCTACAGAGTTCTTGAAGTGGTGGCCTAACTACGGCTACACTAGAAGAACAG
TATTTGGTATCTGCGCTCTGCTGAAGCCAGTTACCTTCGGAAAAAGAGTTGGTAGCTCTTGATCCGGCAA
ACAAACCACCGCTGGTAGCGGTGGTTTTTTTGTTTGCAAGCAGCAGATTACGCGCAGAAAAAAAGGATCT
CAAGAAGATCCTTTGATCTTTTCTACGGGGTCTGACGCTCAGTGGAACGAAAACTCACGTTAAGGGATTT
TGGTCATGAGATTATCAAAAAGGATCTTCACCTAGATCCTTTTAAATTAAAAATGAAGTTTTAAATCAAT
CTAAAGTATATATGAGTAACCTGAGGCTATGGCAGGGCCTGCCGCCCCGACGTTGGCTGCGAGCCCTGGG
CCTTCACCCGAACTTGGGGGGTGGGGTGGGGAAAAGGAAGAAACGCGGGCGTATTGGCCCCAATGGGGTC
TCGGTGGGGTATCGACAGAGTGCCAGCCCTGGGACCGAACCCCGCGTTTATGAACAAACGACCCAACACC
GTGCGTTTTATTCTGTCTTTTTATTGCCGTCATAGCGCGGGTTCCTTCCGGTATTGTCTCCTTCCGTGTT
TCAGTTAGCCTCCCCCTAGGGTGGGCGAAGAACTCCAGCATGAGATCCCCGCGCTGGAGGATCATCCAGC
CGGCGTCCCGGAAAACGATTCCGAAGCCCAACCTTTCATAGAAGGCGGCGGTGGAATCGAAATCTCGTGA
TGGCAGGTTGGGCGTCGCTTGGTCGGTCATTTCGAACCCCAGAGTCCCGCTCAGAAGAACTCGTCAAGAA
GGCGATAGAAGGCGATGCGCTGCGAATCGGGAGCGGCGATACCGTAAAGCACGAGGAAGCGGTCAGCCCA
TTCGCCGCCAAGCTCTTCAGCAATATCACGGGTAGCCAACGCTATGTCCTGATAGCGGTCCGCCACACCC
AGCCGGCCACAGTCGATGAATCCAGAAAAGCGGCCATTTTCCACCATGATATTCGGCAAGCAGGCATCGC
CATGGGTCACGACGAGATCCTCGCCGTCGGGCATGCTCGCCTTGAGCCTGGCGAACAGTTCGGCTGGCGC
GAGCCCCTGATGCTCTTCGTCCAGATCATCCTGATCGACAAGACCGGCTTCCATCCGAGTACGTGCTCGC
TCGATGCGATGTTTCGCTTGGTGGTCGAATGGGCAGGTAGCCGGATCAAGCGTATGCAGCCGCCGCATTG
CATCAGCCATGATGGATACTTTCTCGGCAGGAGCAAGGTGAGATGACAGGAGATCCTGCCCCGGCACTTC
GCCCAATAGCAGCCAGTCCCTTCCCGCTTCAGTGACAACGTCGAGCACAGCTGCGCAAGGAACGCCCGTC
GTGGCCAGCCACGATAGCCGCGCTGCCTCGTCTTGCAGTTCATTCAGGGCACCGGACAGGTCGGTCTTGA
CAAAAAGAACCGGGCGCCCCTGCGCTGACAGCCGGAACACGGCGGCATCAGAGCAGCCGATTGTCTGTTG
TGCCCAGTCATAGCCGAATAGCCTCTCCACCCAAGCGGCCGGAGAACCTGCGTGCAATCCATCTTGTTCA
ATCATGCGAAACGATCCTCATCCTGTCTCTTGATCGATCTTTGCAAAAGCCTAGGCCTCCAAAAAAGCCT
CCTCACT
